Addgene plasmid #31477: pCVL SFFV HA.NLS.I-AniIY2(reo).T2A.TagBFP
Depositing lab: Andrew Scharenberg. Depositing organization: University of Washington. Publication: Tracking genome engineering outcome at individual DNA breakpoints. Certo MT, Ryu BY, Annis JE, Garibov M, Jarjour J, Rawlings DJ, Scharenberg AM. Nat Methods. 2011 Jul 10;8(8):671-6. doi: 10.1038/nmeth.1648. PubMed 21743461.
Backbone
  Vector backbone: pCVL
  Backbone size w/o insert (bp): 5000
  Vector type: Lentiviral
Growth in bacteria
  Bacterial resistance: Ampicillin, 100 μg/mL
  Growth temperature: 37°C
  Growth strain: NEB Stable
  Copy number: High Copy
Gene/Insert
  Gene/Insert name: SFFV HA NLS Y2 T2A mTagBFP
  Insert size (bp): 2010
  Mutation: F13Y + S111Y on I-AniI = Y2 "reo" (restriction endonuclease optimized) denotes that the coding sequence has had silent restriction sites placed into it to aid in enzyme redesign.
  Tag / fusion protein: HA; NLS
  Cloning method: Restriction Enzyme
  Sequencing primers: 5′ n/a
Terms and licenses: Academic/Nonprofit Terms; Industry Terms: Not Available to Industry
How to cite: pCVL SFFV HA.NLS.I-AniIY2(reo).T2A.TagBFP was a gift from Andrew Scharenberg (Addgene plasmid # 31477 ; http://n2t.net/addgene:31477 ; RRID:Addgene_31477)
