[The description below was written by a language model from this plasmid's Addgene catalogue record and pLannotate feature annotations shown in this document.]
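Description:
pCVL SFFV HA.NLS.I-AniIY2(reo).T2A.TagBFP is a lentiviral transfer plasmid of about 7.1 kb, built on the pCVL backbone, for expressing a homing endonuclease together with a blue fluorescent marker in mammalian cells. It is maintained in E. coli through a high-copy ColE1/pUC-type origin and an ampicillin resistance gene. The viral portion has a third-generation, self-inactivating layout. An RSV promoter replaces the U3 region upstream of a truncated HIV-1 5' LTR, so genomic RNA is made without Tat. This is followed by the Ψ packaging signal with a gag fragment, the Rev response element for nuclear export of unspliced RNA, and a cPPT/CTS. The annotation finds a ΔU3 3' LTR fragment with a loxP site embedded in it, then a bGH polyadenylation signal.

The internal cassette is driven by the spleen focus-forming virus (SFFV) LTR promoter, a strong promoter often used in haematopoietic and other mammalian cells. It encodes I-AniI, a LAGLIDADG-type homing endonuclease from Aspergillus (Emericella) nidulans, carrying an HA epitope and a nuclear localization signal. The enzyme carries the F13Y and S111Y substitutions that define the "Y2" variant. The "reo" coding sequence contains silent restriction sites to simplify swapping segments during enzyme redesign. A T2A peptide links it to TagBFP, so both proteins come from one transcript and blue fluorescence marks nuclease-expressing cells. A WPRE downstream enhances transcript expression. The associated publication concerns tracking genome engineering outcomes at individual DNA breakpoints, which suggests the vector delivers a site-specific double-strand break nuclease for such repair assays.
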