Features (pLannotate 1.2.2; 23 found; start..end, strand, type, name):
      9..235     +  promoter       RSV promoter: Rous sarcoma virus enhancer/promoter
    236..416     +  LTR            5' LTR (truncated): truncated 5' long terminal repeat (LTR) from HIV-1
    463..588     +  misc_feature   HIV-1 Ψ: packaging signal of human immunodeficiency virus type 1
    572..910     +  CDS            HIV-1 gag (fragment): gag protein from human immunodeficiency virus 1; gag
   1080..1313    +  misc_feature   RRE: The Rev response element (RRE) of HIV-1 allows for Rev-dependent mRNA export from the nucleus to the cytoplasm.
   1690..1790    +  CDS            Rev (fragment): human immunodeficiency virus 1 (HIV-1) Rev protein; rev; enhances nuclear export of unspliced and incompletely spliced viral mRNAs
   1809..1926    +  misc_feature   cPPT/CTS: central polypurine tract and central termination sequence of HIV-1
   1955..2356    +  promoter       SFFV promoter: spleen focus-forming virus long terminal repeat (LTR) promoter
   2432..3190    +  CDS            I-AniI (fragment): ANI1_EMEND - Experimental evidence at protein level: Swiss-Prot protein existence level 1. Mitochondrial DNA endonuclease and mRNA maturase involved in intron homing and required for splicing of the cytochrome b (cobA) gene intron, containing its own coding sequence. The protein stimulates the intrinsic ribozyme activity of the intron through binding to and stabilizing specific secondary and tertiary structure elements in the RNA. As an endonuclease it introduces a specific double-strand break at the junction of the two exons the cobA gene and thus mediates the insertion of an intron, containi
   3254..3952    +  CDS            TagBFP: TagBFP is a basic (constitutively fluorescent) blue fluorescent protein published in 2008, derived from Entacmaea quadricolor. It is reported to be a very rapidly-maturing monomer with very low acid sensitivity.
   3971..4030    +  CDS            S (fragment): HBSAG_WHV6 - Experimental evidence at transcript level: Swiss-Prot protein existence level 2. The middle envelope protein plays an important role in the budding of the virion. It is involved in the induction of budding in a nucleocapsid independent way. In this process the majority of envelope proteins bud to form subviral lipoprotein particles of 22 nm of diameter that do not contain a nucleocapsid (By similarity). From Woodchuck hepatitis B virus (isolate w64/pWS23) (WHV).
   4162..4550    +  misc_feature   WPRE: woodchuck hepatitis virus posttranscriptional regulatory element
   4561..4580    +  misc_feature   cPPT/CTS (fragment): central polypurine tract and central termination sequence of HIV-1
   4582..4616    +  LTR            3' LTR (ΔU3) (fragment): self-inactivating 3' long terminal repeat (LTR) from HIV-1
   4620..4653    +  protein_bind   loxP: Cre-mediated recombination occurs in the 8-bp core sequence (GCATACAT). Cre recombinase
   4656..4699    -  polyA_signal   SV40 poly(A) signal (fragment): SV40 polyadenylation signal
   4703..4747    -  polyA_signal   SV40 poly(A) signal (fragment): SV40 polyadenylation signal
   4763..4823    +  ncRNA          mir-TAR: Accession: RF00250 - Trans-activation response element (TAR)
   4864..5088    +  polyA_signal   bGH poly(A) signal: bovine growth hormone polyadenylation signal
   5093..5149    -  CDS            lacI (fragment): lac repressor; lacI; The lac repressor binds to the lac operator to inhibit transcription in E. coli. This inhibition can be relieved by adding lactose or isopropyl-β-D-thiogalactopyranoside (IPTG).
   5332..5920    -  rep_origin     ori: high-copy-number ColE1/pMB1/pBR322/pUC origin of replication
   6091..6951    -  CDS            AmpR: β-lactamase; bla; confers resistance to ampicillin, carbenicillin, and related antibiotics
   6952..7056    -  promoter       AmpR promoter: bla
>Addgene plasmid #31477 | pCVL SFFV HA.NLS.I-AniIY2(reo).T2A.TagBFP | depositor full sequence | sequence record 14412 | Author sequence
GACGTCAATGTAGTCTTATGCAATACTCTTGTAGTCTTGCAACATGGTAACGATGAGTTAGCAACATGCC
TTACAAGGAGAGAAAAAGCACCGTGCATGCCGATTGGTGGAAGTAAGGTGGTACGATCGTGCCTTATTAG
GAAGGCAACAGACGGGTCTGACATGGATTGGACGAACCACTGAATTGCCGCATTGCAGAGATATTGTATT
TAAGTGCCTAGCTCGATACATAAACGGGTCTCTCTGGTTAGACCAGATCTGAGCCTGGGAGCTCTCTGGC
TAACTAGGGAACCCACTGCTTAAGCCTCAATAAAGCTTGCCTTGAGTGCTTCAAGTAGTGTGTGCCCGTC
TGTTGTGTGACTCTGGTAACTAGAGATCCCTCAGACCCTTTTAGTCAGTGTGGAAAATCTCTAGCAGTGG
CGCCCGAACAGGGACTTGAAAGCGAAAGGGAAACCAGAGGAGCTCTCTCGACGCAGGACTCGGCTTGCTG
AAGCGCGCACGGCAAGAGGCGAGGGGCGGCGACTGGTGAGTACGCCAAAAATTTTGACTAGCGGAGGCTA
GAAGGAGAGAGATGGGTGCGAGAGCGTCAGTATTAAGCGGGGGAGAATTAGATCGCGATGGGAAAAAATT
CGGTTAAGGCCAGGGGGAAAGAAAAAATATAAATTAAAACATATAGTATGGGCAAGCAGGGAGCTAGAAC
GATTCGCAGTTAATCCTGGCCTGTTAGAAACATCAGAAGGCTGTAGACAAATACTGGGACAGCTACAACC
ATCCCTTCAGACAGGATCAGAAGAACTTAGATCATTATATAATACAGTAGCAACCCTCTATTGTGTGCAT
CAAAGGATAGAGATAAAAGACACCAAGGAAGCTTTAGACAAGATAGAGGAAGAGCAAAACAAAAGTAAGA
CCACCGCACAGCAAGCGGCCCTGATCTTCAGACCTGGAGGAGGAGATATGAGGGACAATTGGAGAAGTGA
ATTATATAAATATAAAGTAGTAAAAATTGAACCATTAGGAGTAGCACCCACCAAGGCAAAGAGAAGAGTG
GTGCAGAGAGAAAAAAGAGCAGTGGGAATAGGAGCTTTGTTCCTTGGGTTCTTGGGAGCAGCAGGAAGCA
CTATGGGCGCAGCGTCAATGACGCTGACGGTACAGGCCAGACAATTATTGTCTGGTATAGTGCAGCAGCA
GAACAATTTGCTGAGGGCTATTGAGGCGCAACAGCATCTGTTGCAACTCACAGTCTGGGGCATCAAGCAG
CTCCAGGCAAGAATCCTGGCTGTGGAAAGATACCTAAAGGATCAACAGCTCCTGGGGATTTGGGGTTGCT
CTGGAAAACTCATTTGCACCACTGCTGTGCCTTGGAATGCTAGTTGGAGTAATGAATCTCTGGAACAGAT
TTGGAATCACACGACCTGGATGGAGTGGGACAGAGAAATTAACAATTACACAAGCTTAATACACTCCTTA
ATTGAAGAATCGCAAAACCAGCAAGAAAAGAATGAACAAGAATTATTGGAATTAGATAAATGGGCAAGTT
TGTGGAATTGGTTTAACATAACAAATTGGCTGTGGTATATAAAATTATTCATAATGATAGTAGGAGGCTT
GGTAGGTTTAAGAATAGTTTTTGCTGTACTTTCTATAGTGAATAGAGTTAGGCAGGGATATTCACCATTA
TCGTTTCAGACCCACCTCCCAACCCCGAGGGGACCCGACAGGCCCGAAGGAATAGAAGAAGAAGGTGGAG
AGAGAGACAGAGACAGATCCATTCGATTAGTGAACGGATCTCGACGGTATCGGTTAACTTTTAAAAGAAA
AGGGGGGATTGGGGGGTACAGTGCAGGGGAAAGAATAGTAGACATAATAGCAACAGACATACAAACTAAA
GAATTACAAAAACAAATTACAAAAATTCAAAATTTTATCGATTACGCGTCACGTGCTAGCTGCAGTAACG
CCATTTTGCAAGGCATGGAAAAATACCAAACCAAGAATAGAGAAGTTCAGATCAAGGGCGGGTACATGAA
AATAGCTAACGTTGGGCCAAACAGGATATCTGCGGTGAGCAGTTTCGGCCCCGGCCCGGGGCCAAGAACA
GATGGTCACCGCAGTTTCGGCCCCGGCCCGAGGCCAAGAACAGATGGTCCCCAGATATGGCCCAACCCTC
AGCAGTTTCTTAAGACCCATCAGATGTTTCCAGGCTCCCCCAAGGACCTGAAATGACCCTGCGCCTTATT
TGAATTAACCAATCAGCCTGCTTCTCGCTTCTGTTCGCGCGCTTCTGCTTCCCGAGCTCTATAAAAGAGC
TCACAACCCCTCACTCGGCGCGCCAGTCCTCCGACAGACTGAGTCGCCCGCTCGAGCCACCATGGGATAT
CCATACGATGTCCCAGATTATGCGCCACCTAAGAAGAAACGCAAAGTCCCCGGGGATCTTACGTACGCGT
ATTTAGTTGGTCTCTACGAAGGGGATGGATACTTTAGTATCACCAAGAAAGGCAAGTACTTGACTTATGA
ATTAGGTATTGAGCTGAGCATCAAAGACGTCCAATTGATTTACAAGATCAAGAAAATCCTAGGTATTGGC
ATCGTAAGCTTCAGGAAGAGAAACGAGATTGAAATGGTTGCATTGAGGATCCGTGATAAGAATCATCTAA
AATCTAAGATATTGCCTATATTTGAGAAGTATCCAATGTTTTCCAACAAACAGTACGACTATTTAAGATT
CAGGAATGCATTGTTATCTGGCATTATATACCTAGAAGACTTGCCTGATTACACTAGAAGTGACGAACCA
TTGAATTCTATAGAATCCATTATCAACACATCATACTTCTCCGCCTGGCTAGTTGGATTTATAGAAGCTG
AGGGCTGTTTCAGTGTGTACAAGCTGAACAAAGACGATGACTACTTGATTGCTTCATTCGACATTGCCCA
AAGAGATGGTGATATCTTGATTTCAGCAATTAGGAAGTACTTAAGTTTCACTACTAAGGTTTACCTAGAC
AAGACTAATTGTAGCAAATTGAAGGTCACTAGTGTTAGATCCGTCGAGAACATCATTAAGTTTCTGCAGA
ATGCTCCTGTCAAATTGTTAGGCAACAAGAAACTGCAATACAAGTTGTGGTTGAAACAACTAAGGAAGAT
TTCTAGGTATTCCGAGAAGATCAAGATTCCATCAAACTACGGATCCGGTGAGGGCAGAGGAAGTCTTCTA
ACATGCGGTGACGTGGAGGAGAATCCGGGCCCCATGAGCGAGCTGATTAAGGAGAACATGCACATGAAGC
TGTACATGGAGGGCACCGTGGACAACCATCACTTCAAGTGCACATCCGAGGGCGAAGGCAAGCCCTACGA
GGGCACCCAGACCATGAGAATCAAGGTGGTCGAGGGCGGCCCTCTCCCCTTCGCCTTCGACATCCTGGCT
ACTAGCTTCCTCTACGGCAGCAAGACCTTCATCAACCACACCCAGGGCATCCCCGACTTCTTCAAGCAGT
CCTTCCCTGAGGGCTTCACATGGGAGAGAGTCACCACATACGAAGACGGGGGCGTGCTGACCGCTACCCA
GGACACCAGCCTCCAGGACGGCTGCCTCATCTACAACGTCAAGATCAGAGGGGTGAACTTCACATCCAAC
GGCCCTGTGATGCAGAAGAAAACACTCGGCTGGGAGGCCTTCACCGAGACGCTGTACCCCGCTGACGGCG
GCCTGGAAGGCAGAAACGACATGGCCCTGAAGCTCGTGGGCGGGAGCCATCTGATCGCAAACATCAAGAC
CACATATAGATCCAAGAAACCCGCTAAGAACCTCAAGATGCCTGGCGTCTACTATGTGGACTACAGACTG
GAAAGAATCAAGGAGGCCAACAACGAGACCTACGTCGAGCAGCACGAGGTGGCAGTGGCCAGATACTGCG
ACCTCCCTAGCAAACTGGGGCACAAGCTTAATTGATTCTAGAGTCGACCGAGCATCTTACCGCCATTTAT
ACCCATATTTGTTCTGTTTTTCTTGATTTGGGTATACATTTAAATGTTAATAGAACAAAATGGTGGGGCA
ATCATTTACATTTTTAGGGATATGTAATTACTAGTTCAGGTGTATTGCCACAAGACAAACATGTTAAGAA
ACTTTCCCGTTATTTACGCTCTGTTCCTGTTAATCAACCTCTGGATTACAAAATTTGTGAAAGATTGACT
GATATTCTTAACTATGTTGCTCCTTTTACGCTGTGTGGATATGCTGCTTTATAGCCTCTGTATCTAGCTA
TTGCTTCCCGTACGGCTTTCGTTTTCTCCTCCTTGTATAAATCCTGGTTGCTGTCTCTTTTAGAGGAGTT
GTGGCCCGTTGTCCGTCAACGTGGCGTGGTGTGCTCTGTGTTTGCTGACGCAACCCCCACTGGCTGGGGC
ATTGCCACCACCTGTCAACTCCTTTCTGGGACTTTCGCTTTCCCCCTCCCGATCGCCACGGCAGAACTCA
TCGCCGCCTGCCTTGCCCGCTGCTGGACAGGGGCTAGGTTGCTGGGCACTGATAATTCCGTGGTGTTGTC
ATCGGTACCTTTTTAAAAGAAAAGGGGGGACTGGAAGGGCTAATTCACTCCCAACGAAGACAAGATATCA
TAACTTCGTATAGCATACATTATACGAAGTTATAATTTATTTGTGAAATTTGTGATGCTATTGCTTTATT
TGTAACCATATGTTTATTTGTGAAATTTGTGATGCTATTGCTTTATTTGTAACCATTGCTTTTTGCTTGT
ACTGGGTCTCTCTGGTTAGACCAGATCTGAGCCTGGGAGCTCTCTGGCTAACTAGGGAACCCACTGCTTA
AGCCTCAATAAAGCTTGCCTCGACCAGCCTCGACTGTGCCTTCTAGTTGCCAGCCATCTGTTGTTTGCCC
CTCCCCCGTGCCTTCCTTGACCCTGGAAGGTGCCACTCCCACTGTCCTTTCCTAATAAAATGAGGAAATT
GCATCGCATTGTCTGAGTAGGTGTCATTCTATTCTGGGGGGTGGGGTGGGGCAGGACAGCAAGGGGGAGG
ATTGGGAAGACAATAGCAGGCATGCTGGGGATGCGGTGGGCTCTATGGCCTGCAGCTGCATTAATGAATC
GGCCAACGCGCGGGGAGAGGCGGTTTGCGTATTGGGCGCTCTTCCGCTTCCTCGCTCACTGACTCGCTGC
GCTCGGTCGTTCGGCTGCGGCGAGCGGTATCAGCTCACTCAAAGGCGGTAATACGGTTATCCACAGAATC
AGGGGATAACGCAGGAAAGAACATGTGAGCAAAAGGCCAGCAAAAGGCCAGGAACCGTAAAAAGGCCGCG
TTGCTGGCGTTTTTCCATAGGCTCCGCCCCCCTGACGAGCATCACAAAAATCGACGCTCAAGTCAGAGGT
GGCGAAACCCGACAGGACTATAAAGATACCAGGCGTTTCCCCCTGGAAGCTCCCTCGTGCGCTCTCCTGT
TCCGACCCTGCCGCTTACCGGATACCTGTCCGCCTTTCTCCCTTCGGGAAGCGTGGCGCTTTCTCATAGC
TCACGCTGTAGGTATCTCAGTTCGGTGTAGGTCGTTCGCTCCAAGCTGGGCTGTGTGCACGAACCCCCCG
TTCAGCCCGACCGCTGCGCCTTATCCGGTAACTATCGTCTTGAGTCCAACCCGGTAAGACACGACTTATC
GCCACTGGCAGCAGCCACTGGTAACAGGATTAGCAGAGCGAGGTATGTAGGCGGTGCTACAGAGTTCTTG
AAGTGGTGGCCTAACTACGGCTACACTAGAAGGACAGTATTTGGTATCTGCGCTCTGCTGAAGCCAGTTA
CCTTCGGAAAAAGAGTTGGTAGCTCTTGATCCGGCAAACAAACCACCGCTGGTAGCGGTGGTTTTTTTGT
TTGCAAGCAGCAGATTACGCGCAGAAAAAAAGGATCTCAAGAAGATCCTTTGATCTTTTCTACGGGGTCT
GACGCTCAGTGGAACGAAAACTCACGTTAAGGGATTTTGGTCATGAGATTATCAAAAAGGATCTTCACCT
AGATCCTTTTAAATTAAAAATGAAGTTTTAAATCAATCTAAAGTATATATGAGTAAACTTGGTCTGACAG
TTACCAATGCTTAATCAGTGAGGCACCTATCTCAGCGATCTGTCTATTTCGTTCATCCATAGTTGCCTGA
CTCCCCGTCGTGTAGATAACTACGATACGGGAGGGCTTACCATCTGGCCCCAGTGCTGCAATGATACCGC
GAGACCCACGCTCACCGGCTCCAGATTTATCAGCAATAAACCAGCCAGCCGGAAGGGCCGAGCGCAGAAG
TGGTCCTGCAACTTTATCCGCCTCCATCCAGTCTATTAATTGTTGCCGGGAAGCTAGAGTAAGTAGTTCG
CCAGTTAATAGTTTGCGCAACGTTGTTGCCATTGCTACAGGCATCGTGGTGTCACGCTCGTCGTTTGGTA
TGGCTTCATTCAGCTCCGGTTCCCAACGATCAAGGCGAGTTACATGATCCCCCATGTTGTGCAAAAAAGC
GGTTAGCTCCTTCGGTCCTCCGATCGTTGTCAGAAGTAAGTTGGCCGCAGTGTTATCACTCATGGTTATG
GCAGCACTGCATAATTCTCTTACTGTCATGCCATCCGTAAGATGCTTTTCTGTGACTGGTGAGTACTCAA
CCAAGTCATTCTGAGAATAGTGTATGCGGCGACCGAGTTGCTCTTGCCCGGCGTCAATACGGGATAATAC
CGCGCCACATAGCAGAACTTTAAAAGTGCTCATCATTGGAAAACGTTCTTCGGGGCGAAAACTCTCAAGG
ATCTTACCGCTGTTGAGATCCAGTTCGATGTAACCCACTCGTGCACCCAACTGATCTTCAGCATCTTTTA
CTTTCACCAGCGTTTCTGGGTGAGCAAAAACAGGAAGGCAAAATGCCGCAAAAAAGGGAATAAGGGCGAC
ACGGAAATGTTGAATACTCATACTCTTCCTTTTTCAATATTATTGAAGCATTTATCAGGGTTATTGTCTC
ATGAGCGGATACATATTTGAATGTATTTAGAAAAATAAACAAATAGGGGTTCCGCGCACATTTCCCCGAA
AAGTGCCACCT
