>Addgene plasmid #31477 | pCVL SFFV HA.NLS.I-AniIY2(reo).T2A.TagBFP | addgene partial sequence | sequence record 36541 | WPRE-R 5'-CATAGCGTAAAAGGAGCAACA-3'
CAGAGGTTGATTAACAGGAACAGAGCGTAAATAACGGGAAAGTTTCTTAACATGTTTGTCTTGTGGCAAT
ACACCTGAACTAGTAATTACATATCCCTAAAAATGTAAATGATTGCCCCACCATTTTGTTCTATTAACAT
TTAAATGTATACCCAAATCAAGAAAAACAGAACAAATATGGGTATAAATGGCGGTAAGATGCTCGGTCGA
CTCTAGAATCAATTAAGCTTGTGCCCCAGTTTGCTAGGGAGGTCGCAGTATCTGGCCACTGCCACCTCGT
GCTGCTCGACGTAGGTCTCGTTGTTGGCCTCCTTGATTCTTTCCAGTCTGTAGTCCACATAGTAGACGCC
AGGCATCTTGAGGTTCTTAGCGGGTTTCTTGGATCTATATGTGGTCTTGATGTTTGCGATCAGATGGCTC
CCGCCCACGAGCTTCAGGGCCATGTCGTTTCTGCCTTCCAGGCCGCCGTCAGCGGGGTACAGCGTCTCGG
TGAAGGCCTCCCAGCCGAGTGTTTTCTTCTGCATCACAGGGCCGTTGGATGTGAAGTTCACCCCTCTGAT
CTTGACGTTGTAGATGAGGCAGCCGTCCTGGAGGCTGGTGTCCTGGGTAGCGGTCAGCACGCCCCCGTCT
TCGTATGTGGTGACTCTCTCCCATGTGAAGCCCTCAGGGAAGGACTGCTTGAAGAAGTCGGGGATGCCCT
GGGTGTGGTTGATGAAGGTCTTGCTGCCGTAGAGGAAGCTAGTAGCCAGGATGTCGAAGGCGAAGGGGAG
AGGGCCGCCCTCGACCACCTTGATTCTCATGGTCTGGGTGCCCTCGTAGGGCTTGCCTTCGCCCTCGGAT
GTGCACTTGAAGTGATGGTTGTCCACGGG
