>Addgene plasmid #31477 | pCVL SFFV HA.NLS.I-AniIY2(reo).T2A.TagBFP | addgene partial sequence | sequence record 133502 | SFFVpro-F 5'-CTTCTGCTTCCCGAGCTCTA-3'
TCGGCGCGCCAGTCCTCCGACAGACTGAGTCGCCCGCTCGAGCCACCATGGGATATCCATACGATGTCCC
AGATTATGCGCCACCTAAGAAGAAACGCAAAGTCCCCGGGGATCTTACGTACGCGTATTTAGTTGGTCTC
TACGAAGGGGATGGATACTTTAGTATCACCAAGAAAGGCAAGTACTTGACTTATGAATTAGGTATTGAGC
TGAGCATCAAAGACGTCCAATTGATTTACAAGATCAAGAAAATCCTAGGTATTGGCATCGTAAGCTTCAG
GAAGAGAAACGAGATTGAAATGGTTGCATTGAGGATCCGTGATAAGAATCATCTAAAATCTAAGATATTG
CCTATATTTGAGAAGTATCCAATGTTTTCCAACAAACAGTACGACTATTTAAGATTCAGGAATGCATTGT
TATCTGGCATTATATACCTAGAAGACTTGCCTGATTACACTAGAAGTGACGAACCATTGAATTCTATAGA
ATCCATTATCAACACATCATACTTCTCCGCCTGGCTAGTTGGATTTATAGAAGCTGAGGGCTGTTTCAGT
GTGTACAAGCTGAACAAAGACGATGACTACTTGATTGCTTCATTCGACATTGCCCAAAGAGATGGTGATA
TCTTGATTTCAGCAATTAGGAAGTACTTAAGTTTCACTACTAAGGTTTACCTAGACAAGACTAATTGTAG
CAAATTGAAGGTCACTAGTGTTAGATCCGTCGAGAACATCATTAAGTTTCTGCAGAATGCTCCTGTCAAA
TTGTTAGGCAACAAGAAACTGCAATACAAGTTGTGGTTGAAACAACTAAGGAAGATTTCTAGG
